>Addgene plasmid #17246 | pCG142 | depositor full sequence | sequence record 8534 | Author sequence
CTTTCCTGCGTTATCCCCTGATTCTGTGGATAACCGTATTACCGCCTTTGAGTGAGCTGATACCGCTCGC
CGCAGCCGAACGACCGAGCGCAGCGAGTCAGTGAGCGAGGAAGCGGAAGAGCGCCCAATACGCAAACCGC
CTCTCCCCGCGCGTTGGCCGATTCATTAATGCAGCTGGCACGACAGGTTTCCCGACTGGAAAGCGGGCAG
TGAGCGCAACGCAATTAATACGCGTACCGCTAGCCAGGAAGAGTTTGTAGAAACGCAAAAAGGCCATCCG
TCAGGATGGCCTTCTGCTTAGTTTGATGCCTGGCAGTTTATGGCGGGCGTCCTGCCCGCCACCCTCCGGG
CCGTTGCTTCACAACGTTCAAATCCGCTCCCGGCGGATTTGTCCTACTCAGGAGAGCGTTCACCGACAAA
CAACAGATAAAACGAAAGGCCCAGTCTTCCGACTGAGCCTTTCGTTTTATTTGATGCCTGGCAGTTCCCT
ACTCTCGCGTTAACGCTAGCATGGATGTTTTCCCAGTCACGACGTTGTAAAACGACGGCCAGTCTTAAGC
TCGGGCCCGCGTTAACGCTACCATGGAGCTCCAAATAATGATTTTATTTTGACTGATAGTGACCTGTTCG
TTGCAACAAATTGATAAGCAATGCTTTTTTATAATGCCAACTTTGTATAGAAAAGTTGTAGGATCTGGAA
GTAAAATATTGTAATATTTTCCCTAAATTTCACTTAAAAATAAGGATTTTTGCAACGTAAAACCTCAAAA
ATTCGCTGAAATTGACGATTTTTGTTCAAAATTTTGAAAAACAGGGTTAATTTTAGCTGAAAATCTTCAA
TTTTGCCAGAAATTGGCTTTTTTTCCGTCGCCACACGGAGAACTTGCCAAAAATGAAGACTTTTAGCCAA
TTTAGCCCTGAAAATTCGAGTTTTGGGCGATTTTTGGTCTGAGAAGCCGTTTTCGCAGTATATTATATTT
TCTCGTTAAATTTCATTTTAAAATAAACATTTTGAACGTATAACCCCAAAAATTCGCTGCGCAATGGATG
ATTTTTGTCCAAAGTTTTGATAATTTTAGCTAAAAACCTCGAATTTTGGCAATTTTTCGTGCCGCATCGG
CCGAAAGTTGACTTTTTTTGGAATTATCATAATTTAATGCACATTTTGGTAGTTTATCTCACATAATCTG
TCTGCAGGCGGGAAAAATTTGAGATAAACTACTAAAAGATGCAAAACAAGGATGATAATTCCAGAAAATC
AACTTCGGACCGTCTCGACACGGAAAATTGAGCGAAATTGGAGTTTTAAAATGATTTAGCCCTGAAAATT
CGAGAAATTTAGGCGGTTTTGGGTCTGAAAAGGCGTTTTCGCAGTATTTTCTCGCTAAATTTCATTTATT
ATCACATAATATCAGTACTTAGGCGAATATCTTGTAGAAATGTTGGTTTTGTTCGATAATTCTCTACTTT
TAGAGTCGATTCACGAGAAAATGTTGCACCATCTTACTTTTTTCCCTTGTAAAACATAGATTCTTCTGTA
CAATGAAAGAGAACACAATTTCTTCGTGAAGCAACTCAAAAAGTAGAGAAAATTCGAACAAAACCCAACA
TTTCTACAAGATATTCGTCTAAATAGTGATATAATGTGTTAATAAGCATATTTTAAATGAAATTTAGCGA
AAAAACTGCGAAAATTTGTCAAAAAAGCGAATTTCCATCCGATCAGCAGATCCCTAAAAGTTACATAAAA
TTGAAAGTTTTGTGGGGAAATTGTTTTAAAACACGCCTATGGTAATACGAGAACATAAAATTCTGAGAAT
GCGTATTACACAACATATTCGACGCGCAAAATATAACTATATCTCGTAGCGAAAACTACAGTAATCCTTA
AATGACTACTGTAGCGATTGTGTCGATTTACGGGCTCGATTCTCGGAAAAAAAAATCATTTTTCAAATTT
TGACAGCGATATTCAATTTTTCTTCGTTTTTTCGTATTTCTCAGTCATTTTTGTGCTTATTTTTAATATT
TTATTCATTAATAAATTAATTTAATTGAAAAACGTCCAGACGTATTTTTACATTTCCCGTCTATTTCCGT
AATAGGCGGTTAATAACGTAGAAATACGTCTGTATGAGTTTACTCATCAAAATGACACGAATATTGGACG
TTTTTAAATCAAATTAATTTATTAATAGGTAAAATATTAAAAAATAAACACAAAAATGACAAAGGAATAG
GAAAACACGAAGAGAAATTGAGTATCGCTGTCAAAATTCGAAAAACGTGGATTTTTCCAAGAATCGAGCC
CGTAAATCGACACATTCGCTACAGTAGTCATTTAAGGATTATTGTAGTTTTCGCTACGAGATACTTTGCG
CGCCAAAAACGTGGTGAAATACGCATTCTCAGAATTTTATGTTCCCGTAATACCACAATGACCGAATATC
ATAATAAAAAAATTCAAAAACAATTTCTAGATTTTATATGATTTTCTGAAAATTGAAAAATCATATAACA
TCTAGACAATTTTTTTGAATTTTTTTATCATGATATTCGGTCATTGTGTCCCCATAGGCATGTTTTAAAG
CAATTTCCACCTTTAAATAAAATCGAGAAAAAATGGCGTCAAAAGACATATGTAAAAGCTGTTTCTCTTT
GTATATTCACACAGAATATAGCCCGATTTTGGAGGTGAAAAACCGGTTTTTTTGTATTCTTTACGCCACA
TAAAGTGATATGGAAGAGAAAATCGACATATTTATGTACTTGGAGTACGAGTACATTGGAGAAAAAGGGT
GAACTACTGGAAAATCTGGGAAATTTCAGAAAAAAATTCCGAAAAATCTTTTTTGCTGAAAAAAAAATTT
GTTCGAAATTTGGGAAATACTGGAAAATTTTCATCAAAATTAAAGCGATTTTTAACGTTTTTGCTTGGGA
GATACTATTTGTAATTTTAATGTTTGGTGAGGACAACAGAAATGACCTTCAGCGTACGGAAAACGATTAA
AAGACACATTTGAATCGAAAATAGCGTGAAAAACATGAAAATATCGGAAAAATAGCTTTAAAATTGGATT
TGAAAGCAAAAAATGTATCAAAAATCGAGAAAAATGCTTGAAAAAGTTGAAAAACTCAAACAAAAAATCA
AAAAAGGTTTTTTTAAAAATCTGTGAGTATCGCAACGAAAGCACAACTTGAGGCATGCGCCTTTAAACCA
ACCGTAACCAAATTCGGAGGCAAAAAAAGATTTCTCGCTGTTTTTTCAGTTTTAAAATCACTTTTCACGT
TTCTTTTCGCAGTAATTCGTTTGCAAAACATCTGAAAAAATTTTATTTTATAAGAAATTATATAAAAATC
GCTATAAATTGAGTTTTTGCCCCCAAATTCAGCACGGAGCACTTCTCAATTAAATATAATTTTATTTTTT
AACATTGAAAGCTTTCATAAAATTGAGCTTTGTTTGTAAATAATCAGTGAAAAAACACAGAAATCTTCAA
AAAATAAAGAAAAAGTTTTTAAAAATCTGTGAGTCCCGCAACGAAAATAAAACTTTAGGCATGCGCCTTT
AAACCAACCGTAACCAAATTCGGCGGCAAAAATGGATTTCTCGCCGTTTTTTCAGTTTTACAATCACTTT
TTAGGTTTCTTTTTGCAGTATTTCGTTTCCCAAACAATTAAAAATCAAATTTTCTTTTCCAGATGGCTCA
AACAAAGCCGATTGCCGAGCAAACAAGTTTGTACAAAAAAGTTGAACGAGAAACGTAAAATGATATAAAT
ATCAATATATTAAATTAGATTTTGCATAAAAAACAGACTACATAATACTGTAAAACACAACATATGCAGT
CACTATGAATCAACTACTTAGATGGTATTAGTGACCTGTAGAATTCGAGCTCTAGAGCTGCAGGGCGGCC
GCGATATCCCCTATAGTGAGTCGTATTACATGGTCATAGCTGTTTCCTGGCAGCTCTGGCCCGTGTCTCA
AAATCTCTGATGTTACATTGCACAAGATAAAAATATATCATCATGAACAATAAAACTGTCTGCTTACATA
AACAGTAATACAAGGGGTGTTATGAGCCATATTCAACGGGAAACGTCGAGGCCGCGATTAAATTCCAACA
TGGATGCTGATTTATATGGGTATAAATGGGCTCGCGATAATGTCGGGCAATCAGGTGCGACAATCTATCG
CTTGTATGGGAAGCCCGATGCGCCAGAGTTGTTTCTGAAACATGGCAAAGGTAGCGTTGCCAATGATGTT
ACAGATGAGATGGTCAGACTAAACTGGCTGACGGAATTTATGCCTCTTCCGACCATCAAGCATTTTATCC
GTACTCCTGATGATGCATGGTTACTCACCACTGCGATCCCCGGAAAAACAGCATTCCAGGTATTAGAAGA
ATATCCTGATTCAGGTGAAAATATTGTTGATGCGCTGGCAGTGTTCCTGCGCCGGTTGCATTCGATTCCT
GTTTGTAATTGTCCTTTTAACAGCGATCGCGTATTTCGTCTCGCTCAGGCGCAATCACGAATGAATAACG
GTTTGGTTGATGCGAGTGATTTTGATGACGAGCGTAATGGCTGGCCTGTTGAACAAGTCTGGAAAGAAAT
GCATAAACTTTTGCCATTCTCACCGGATTCAGTCGTCACTCATGGTGATTTCTCACTTGATAACCTTATT
TTTGACGAGGGGAAATTAATAGGTTGTATTGATGTTGGACGAGTCGGAATCGCAGACCGATACCAGGATC
TTGCCATCCTATGGAACTGCCTCGGTGAGTTTTCTCCTTCATTACAGAAACGGCTTTTTCAAAAATATGG
TATTGATAATCCTGATATGAATAAATTGCAGTTTCATTTGATGCTCGATGAGTTTTTCTAATCAGAATTG
GTTAATTGGTTGTAACACTGGCAGAGCATTACGCTGACTTGACGGGACGGCGCAAGCTCATGACCAAAAT
CCCTTAACGTGAGTTACGCGTCGTTCCACTGAGCGTCAGACCCCGTAGAAAAGATCAAAGGATCTTCTTG
AGATCCTTTTTTTCTGCGCGTAATCTGCTGCTTGCAAACAAAAAAACCACCGCTACCAGCGGTGGTTTGT
TTGCCGGATCAAGAGCTACCAACTCTTTTTCCGAAGGTAACTGGCTTCAGCAGAGCGCAGATACCAAATA
CTGTCCTTCTAGTGTAGCCGTAGTTAGGCCACCACTTCAAGAACTCTGTAGCACCGCCTACATACCTCGC
TCTGCTAATCCTGTTACCAGTGGCTGCTGCCAGTGGCGATAAGTCGTGTCTTACCGGGTTGGACTCAAGA
CGATAGTTACCGGATAAGGCGCAGCGGTCGGGCTGAACGGGGGGTTCGTGCACACAGCCCAGCTTGGAGC
GAACGACCTACACCGAACTGAGATACCTACAGCGTGAGCATTGAGAAAGCGCCACGCTTCCCGAAGGGAG
AAAGGCGGACAGGTATCCGGTAAGCGGCAGGGTCGGAACAGGAGAGCGCACGAGGGAGCTTCCAGGGGGA
AACGCCTGGTATCTTTATAGTCCTGTCGGGTTTCGCCACCTCTGACTTGAGCGTCGATTTTTGTGATGCT
CGTCAGGGGGGCGGAGCCTATGGAAAAACGCCAGCAACGCGGCCTTTTTACGGTTCCTGGCCTTTTGCTG
GCCTTTTGCTCACATGTT
Features (pLannotate 1.2.2; 10 found; start..end, strand, type, name):
    121..213     +  CDS            lacI (fragment): lac repressor; lacI; The lac repressor binds to the lac operator to inhibit transcription in E. coli. This inhibition can be relieved by adding lactose or isopropyl-β-D-thiogalactopyranoside (IPTG).
    268..295     -  terminator     rrnB T2 terminator: transcription terminator T2 from the E. coli rrnB gene
    427..470     +  terminator     rrnB T1 terminator: Escherichia coli rrnB; transcription terminator T1 from the E. coli rrnB gene
    517..553     -  CDS            lacZα (fragment): LacZα fragment of β-galactosidase; lacZ fragment
    592..677     +  protein_bind   attL1 (fragment): mutant version of attL; recombination site for the Gateway® LR reaction LR Clonase™
    668..688     +  protein_bind   attB4: mutant version of attB; core recombination site for the Gateway® BP reaction BP Clonase™
   3733..3857    +  protein_bind   attR1: mutant version of attR; recombination site for the Gateway® LR reaction LR Clonase™
   3930..3948    -  promoter       T7 promoter: promoter for bacteriophage T7 RNA polymerase
   4082..4891    +  CDS            KanR: aminoglycoside phosphotransferase; aph(3')-Ia; confers resistance to kanamycin in bacteria or G418 (Geneticin®) in eukaryotes
   5038..5626    +  rep_origin     ori: high-copy-number ColE1/pMB1/pBR322/pUC origin of replication
