[The description below was written by a language model from this plasmid's Addgene catalogue record and pLannotate feature annotations shown in this document.]
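Description:
pCG142 is a Gateway entry clone built in the pDONR P4-P1R donor backbone, carrying regulatory sequence from the C. elegans pie-1 gene. The catalogue describes the roughly 3 kb insert as "pie-1 intron:pie-1 promoter", meaning pie-1 intronic sequence joined to the pie-1 promoter. The record does not give further detail on how these two pieces are arranged. The insert was introduced by BP recombination, which consumed the donor vector's attP4 and attP1R sites. In the annotated sequence the insert region is correspondingly flanked by an attL-type site containing the attB4 core on the 5′ side (the software labels it as an attL1 fragment, but it corresponds to attL4) and by attR1 on the 3′ side. This attL4/attR1 configuration is that of a 5′ element, or "slot 1", entry clone for MultiSite Gateway assembly.

The plasmid is propagated in E. coli through a high-copy ColE1/pUC-type origin and selected with kanamycin through an aminoglycoside phosphotransferase gene. The rrnB T1 and T2 terminators lie upstream of the recombination cassette and insulate it from read-through transcription. A T7 promoter lies downstream of attR1, and the short lacI and lacZα fragments detected are backbone remnants without a stated function. The plasmid has no reporter, coding sequence or nematode selection marker of its own. It is a modular promoter donor intended to be combined by LR recombination with entry clones carrying an open reading frame and a 3′ UTR, plus a destination vector, to build transgenes. The associated publication examined how 3′ UTRs control gene expression in the C. elegans germline, which is consistent with using pie-1 promoter sequences to drive germline transcription of reporter fusions.
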