Addgene plasmid #17246: pCG142
Depositing lab: Geraldine Seydoux. Depositing organization: Johns Hopkins University and School of Medicine. Publication: 3' UTRs are the primary regulators of gene expression in the C. elegans germline. Merritt C, Rasoloson D, Ko D, Seydoux G. Curr Biol. 2008 Oct 14;18(19):1476-82. doi: 10.1016/j.cub.2008.08.013. Epub 2008 Sep 25. PubMed 18818082.
Backbone
  Vector backbone: PDONRP4P1R
  Backbone size w/o insert (bp): 2645
  Vector type: Gateway
Growth in bacteria
  Bacterial resistance: Kanamycin, 50 μg/mL
  Growth temperature: 37°C
  Growth strain: DH5alpha
  Copy number: Unknown
Gene/Insert
  Gene/Insert name: pie-1 intron:pie-1 promoter in PDONRP4P1R
  Species: C. elegans (nematode)
  Insert size (bp): 3044
  Cloning method: Gateway Cloning; 5′ cloning site attP4 (destroyed during cloning); 3′ cloning site attP1R (destroyed during cloning)
  Sequencing primers: 5′ M13Forward
Terms and licenses: Academic/Nonprofit Terms; Industry Terms: Not Available to Industry
How to cite: pCG142 was a gift from Geraldine Seydoux (Addgene plasmid # 17246 ; http://n2t.net/addgene:17246 ; RRID:Addgene_17246)
