>Addgene plasmid #17246 | pCG142 | addgene partial sequence | sequence record 23319 | 17246 with M13-F20
AGCTCCNAATAATGATTTTATTTTGACTGATAGTGACCTGTTCGTTGCAACAAATTGATAAGCAATGCTT
TTTTATAATGCCAACTTTGTATAGAAAAGTTGTAGGATCTGGAAGTAAAATATTGTAATATTTTCCCTAA
ATTTCACTTAAAAATAAGGATTTTTGCAACGTAAAACCTCAAAAATTCGCTGAAATTGACGATTTTTGTT
CAAAATTTTGAAAAACAGGGTTAATTTTAGCTGAAAATCTTCAATTTTGCCAGAAATTGGCTTTTTTTCC
GTCGCCACACGGAGAACTTGCCAAAAATGAAGACTTTTAGCCAATTTAGCCCTGAAAATTCGAGTTTTGG
GCGATTTTTGGTCTGAGAAGCCGTTTTCGCAGTATATTATATTTTCTCGTTAAATTTCATTTTAAAATAA
ACATTTTGAACGTATAACCCCAAAAATTCGCTGCGCAATGGATGATTTTTGTCCAAAGTTTTGATAATTT
TAGCTAAAAACCTCGAATTTTGGCAATTTTTCGTGCCGCATCGGCCGAAAGTTGACTTTTTTTGGAATTA
TCATAATTTAATGCACATTTTGGTAGTTTATCTCACATAATCTGTCTGCAGGCGGGAAAAATTTGAGATA
AACTACTAAAAGATGCAAAACAAGGATGATAATTCCAGAAAATCAACTTCGGACCGTCTCGACACGGAAA
ATTGAGCGAAATTGGAGTTTTAAAATGATTTAGCCCTGAAAATTCGAGAAATTTAGGCGGTTTTGGGTCT
GAAAAGGCGTTTTCGCAGTATTTTCTCGCTAAATTTCATTTATTATCACATAATATCAGTACTTAGGCGA
ATATCTTGTAGAAATGTTGGTTTTGTTCGATAATTCTCTACTTTTAGAGTCGATTCACGAGAAATGTTGC
ACCATCTTACTTTTTTCCCTTGNAAAACATAGATTCTTCTGTACA
